>Addgene plasmid #124138 | pQE30-His-T7RNAP | addgene full sequence | sequence record 258264 | Addgene NGS Result
CTCGAGAAATCATAAAAAATTTATTTGCTTTGTGAGCGGATAACAATTATAATAGATTCAATTGTGAGCG
GATAACAATTTCACACAGAATTCATTAAAGAGGAGAAATTAACTATGAGAGGATCGCATCACCATCACCA
TCACGGATCCATGAACACGATTAACATCGCTAAGAACGACTTCTCTGACATCGAACTGGCTGCTATCCCG
TTCAACACTCTGGCTGACCATTACGGTGAGCGTTTAGCTCGCGAACAGTTGGCCCTTGAGCATGAGTCTT
ACGAGATGGGTGAAGCACGCTTCCGCAAGATGTTTGAGCGTCAACTTAAAGCTGGTGAGGTTGCGGATAA
CGCTGCCGCCAAGCCTCTCATCACTACCCTACTCCCTAAGATGATTGCACGCATCAACGACTGGTTTGAG
GAAGTGAAAGCTAAGCGCGGCAAGCGCCCGACAGCCTTCCAGTTCCTGCAAGAAATCAAGCCGGAAGCCG
TAGCGTACATCACCATTAAGACCACTCTGGCTTGCCTAACCAGTGCTGACAATACAACCGTTCAGGCTGT
AGCAAGCGCAATCGGTCGGGCCATTGAGGACGAGGCTCGCTTCGGTCGTATCCGTGACCTTGAAGCTAAG
CACTTCAAGAAAAACGTTGAGGAACAACTCAACAAGCGCGTAGGGCACGTCTACAAGAAAGCATTTATGC
AAGTTGTCGAGGCTGACATGCTCTCTAAGGGTCTACTCGGTGGCGAGGCGTGGTCTTCGTGGCATAAGGA
AGACTCTATTCATGTAGGAGTACGCTGCATCGAGATGCTCATTGAGTCAACCGGAATGGTTAGCTTACAC
CGCCAAAATGCTGGCGTAGTAGGTCAAGACTCTGAGACTATCGAACTCGCACCTGAATACGCTGAGGCTA
TCGCAACCCGTGCAGGTGCGCTGGCTGGCATCTCTCCGATGTTCCAACCTTGCGTAGTTCCTCCTAAGCC
GTGGACTGGCATTACTGGTGGTGGCTATTGGGCTAACGGTCGTCGTCCTCTGGCGCTGGTGCGTACTCAC
AGTAAGAAAGCACTGATGCGCTACGAAGACGTTTACATGCCTGAGGTGTACAAAGCGATTAACATTGCGC
AAAACACCGCATGGAAAATCAACAAGAAAGTCCTAGCGGTCGCCAACGTAATCACCAAGTGGAAGCATTG
TCCGGTCGAGGACATCCCTGCGATTGAGCGTGAAGAACTCCCGATGAAACCGGAAGACATCGACATGAAT
CCTGAGGCTCTCACCGCGTGGAAACGTGCTGCCGCTGCTGTGTACCGCAAGGACAAGGCTCGCAAGTCTC
GCCGTATCAGCCTTGAGTTCATGCTTGAGCAAGCCAATAAGTTTGCTAACCATAAGGCCATCTGGTTCCC
TTACAACATGGACTGGCGCGGTCGTGTTTACGCTGTGTCAATGTTCAACCCGCAAGGTAACGATATGACC
AAAGGACTGCTTACGCTGGCGAAAGGTAAACCAATCGGTAAGGAAGGTTACTACTGGCTGAAAATCCACG
GTGCAAACTGTGCGGGTGTCGATAAGGTTCCGTTCCCTGAGCGCATCAAGTTCATTGAGGAAAACCACGA
GAACATCATGGCTTGCGCTAAGTCTCCACTGGAGAACACTTGGTGGGCTGAGCAAGATTCTCCGTTCTGC
TTCCTTGCGTTCTGCTTTGAGTACGCTGGGGTACAGCACCACGGCCTGAGCTATAACTGCTCCCTTCCGC
TGGCGTTTGACGGGTCTTGCTCTGGCATCCAGCACTTCTCCGCGATGCTCCGAGATGAGGTAGGTGGTCG
CGCGGTTAACTTGCTTCCTAGTGAAACCGTTCAGGACATCTACGGGATTGTTGCTAAGAAAGTCAACGAG
ATTCTACAAGCAGACGCAATCAATGGGACCGATAACGAAGTAGTTACCGTGACCGATGAGAACACTGGTG
AAATCTCTGAGAAAGTCAAGCTGGGCACTAAGGCACTGGCTGGTCAATGGCTGGCTTACGGTGTTACTCG
CAGTGTGACTAAGCGTTCAGTCATGACGCTGGCTTACGGGTCCAAAGAGTTCGGCTTCCGTCAACAAGTG
CTGGAAGATACCATTCAGCCAGCTATTGATTCCGGCAAGGGTCTGATGTTCACTCAGCCGAATCAGGCTG
CTGGATACATGGCTAAGCTGATTTGGGAATCTGTGAGCGTGACGGTGGTAGCTGCGGTTGAAGCAATGAA
CTGGCTTAAGTCTGCTGCTAAGCTGCTGGCTGCTGAGGTCAAAGATAAGAAGACTGGAGAGATTCTTCGC
AAGCGTTGCGCTGTGCATTGGGTAACTCCTGATGGTTTCCCTGTGTGGCAGGAATACAAGAAGCCTATTC
AGACGCGCTTGAACCTGATGTTCCTCGGTCAGTTCCGCTTACAGCCTACCATTAACACCAACAAAGATAG
CGAGATTGATGCACACAAACAGGAGTCTGGTATCGCTCCTAACTTTGTACACAGCCAAGACGGTAGCCAC
CTTCGTAAGACTGTAGTGTGGGCACACGAGAAGTACGGAATCGAATCTTTTGCACTGATTCACGACTCCT
TCGGTACCATTCCGGCTGACGCTGCGAACCTGTTCAAAGCAGTGCGCGAAACTATGGTTGACACATATGA
GTCTTGTGATGTACTGGCTGATTTCTACGACCAGTTCGCTGACCAGTTGCACGAGTCTCAATTGGACAAA
ATGCCAGCACTTCCGGCTAAAGGTAACTTGAACCTCCGTGACATCTTAGAGTCGGACTTCGCGTTCGCGT
AACTGCAGGCATCGCGTTCGCGTAACTGCAGCCAAGCTTAATTAGCTGAGCTTGGACTCCTGTTGATAGA
TCCAGTAATGACCTCAGAACTCCATCTGGATTTGTTCAGAACGCTCGGTTGCCGCCGGGCGTTTTTTATT
GGTGAGAATCCAAGCTAGCTTGGCGAGATTTTCAGGAGCTAAGGAAGCTAAAATGGAGAAAAAAATCACT
GGATATACCACCGTTGATATATCCCAATGGCATCGTAAAGAACATTTTGAGGCATTTCAGTCAGTTGCTC
AATGTACCTATAACCAGACCGTTCAGCTGGATATTACGGCCTTTTTAAAGACCGTAAAGAAAAATAAGCA
CAAGTTTTATCCGGCCTTTATTCACATTCTTGCCCGCCTGATGAATGCTCATCCGGAATTTCGTATGGCA
ATGAAAGACGGTGAGCTGGTGATATGGGATAGTGTTCACCCTTGTTACACCGTTTTCCATGAGCAAACTG
AAACGTTTTCATCGCTCTGGAGTGAATACCACGACGATTTCCGGCAGTTTCTACACATATATTCGCAAGA
TGTGGCGTGTTACGGTGAAAACCTGGCCTATTTCCCTAAAGGGTTTATTGAGAATATGTTTTTCGTCTCA
GCCAATCCCTGGGTGAGTTTCACCAGTTTTGATTTAAACGTGGCCAATATGGACAACTTCTTCGCCCCCG
TTTTCACCATGGGCAAATATTATACGCAAGGCGACAAGGTGCTGATGCCGCTGGCGATTCAGGTTCATCA
TGCCGTTTGTGATGGCTTCCATGTCGGCAGAATGCTTAATGAATTACAACAGTACTGCGATGAGTGGCAG
GGCGGGGCGTAATTTTTTTAAGGCAGTTATTGGTGCCCTTAAACGCCTGGGGTAATGACTCTCTAGCTTG
AGGCATCAAATAAAACGAAAGGCTCAGTCGAAAGACTGGGCCTTTCGTTTTATCTGTTGTTTGTCGGTGA
ACGCTCTCCTGAGTAGGACAAATCCGCCCTCTAGAGCTGCCTCGCGCGTTTCGGTGATGACGGTGAAAAC
CTCTGACACATGCAGCTCCCGGAGACGGTCACAGCTTGTCTGTAAGCGGATGCCGGGAGCAGACAAGCCC
GTCAGGGCGCGTCAGCGGGTGTTGGCGGGTGTCGGGGCGCAGCCATGACCCAGTCACGTAGCGATAGCGG
AGTGTATACTGGCTTAACTATGCGGCATCAGAGCAGATTGTACTGAGAGTGCACCATATGCGGTGTGAAA
TACCGCACAGATGCGTAAGGAGAAAATACCGCATCAGGCGCTCTTCCGCTTCCTCGCTCACTGACTCGCT
GCGCTCGGTCGTTCGGCTGCGGCGAGCGGTATCAGCTCACTCAAAGGCGGTAATACGGTTATCCACAGAA
TCAGGGGATAACGCAGGAAAGAACATGTGAGCAAAAGGCCAGCAAAAGGCCAGGAACCGTAAAAAGGCCG
CGTTGCTGGCGTTTTTCCATAGGCTCCGCCCCCCTGACGAGCATCACAAAAATCGACGCTCAAGTCAGAG
GTGGCGAAACCCGACAGGACTATAAAGATACCAGGCGTTTCCCCCTGGAAGCTCCCTCGTGCGCTCTCCT
GTTCCGACCCTGCCGCTTACCGGATACCTGTCCGCCTTTCTCCCTTCGGGAAGCGTGGCGCTTTCTCATA
GCTCACGCTGTAGGTATCTCAGTTCGGTGTAGGTCGTTCGCTCCAAGCTGGGCTGTGTGCACGAACCCCC
CGTTCAGCCCGACCGCTGCGCCTTATCCGGTAACTATCGTCTTGAGTCCAACCCGGTAAGACACGACTTA
TCGCCACTGGCAGCAGCCACTGGTAACAGGATTAGCAGAGCGAGGTATGTAGGCGGTGCTACAGAGTTCT
TGAAGTGGTGGCCTAACTACGGCTACACTAGAAGGACAGTATTTGGTATCTGCGCTCTGCTGAAGCCAGT
TACCTTCGGAAAAAGAGTTGGTAGCTCTTGATCCGGCAAACAAACCACCGCTGGTAGCGGTGGTTTTTTT
GTTTGCAAGCAGCAGATTACGCGCAGAAAAAAAGGATCTCAAGAAGATCCTTTGATCTTTTCTACGGGGT
CTGACGCTCAGTGGAACGAAAACTCACGTTAAGGGATTTTGGTCATGAGATTATCAAAAAGGATCTTCAC
CTAGATCCTTTTAAATTAAAAATGAAGTTTTAAATCAATCTAAAGTATATATGAGTAAACTTGGTCTGAC
AGTTACCAATGCTTAATCAGTGAGGCACCTATCTCAGCGATCTGTCTATTTCGTTCATCCATAGTTGCCT
GACTCCCCGTCGTGTAGATAACTACGATACGGGAGGGCTTACCATCTGGCCCCAGTGCTGCAATGATACC
GCGAGACCCACGCTCACCGGCTCCAGATTTATCAGCAATAAACCAGCCAGCCGGAAGGGCCGAGCGCAGA
AGTGGTCCTGCAACTTTATCCGCCTCCATCCAGTCTATTAATTGTTGCCGGGAAGCTAGAGTAAGTAGTT
CGCCAGTTAATAGTTTGCGCAACGTTGTTGCCATTGCTACAGGCATCGTGGTGTCACGCTCGTCGTTTGG
TATGGCTTCATTCAGCTCCGGTTCCCAACGATCAAGGCGAGTTACATGATCCCCCATGTTGTGCAAAAAA
GCGGTTAGCTCCTTCGGTCCTCCGATCGTTGTCAGAAGTAAGTTGGCCGCAGTGTTATCACTCATGGTTA
TGGCAGCACTGCATAATTCTCTTACTGTCATGCCATCCGTAAGATGCTTTTCTGTGACTGGTGAGTACTC
AACCAAGTCATTCTGAGAATAGTGTATGCGGCGACCGAGTTGCTCTTGCCCGGCGTCAATACGGGATAAT
ACCGCGCCACATAGCAGAACTTTAAAAGTGCTCATCATTGGAAAACGTTCTTCGGGGCGAAAACTCTCAA
GGATCTTACCGCTGTTGAGATCCAGTTCGATGTAACCCACTCGTGCACCCAACTGATCTTCAGCATCTTT
TACTTTCACCAGCGTTTCTGGGTGAGCAAAAACAGGAAGGCAAAATGCCGCAAAAAAGGGAATAAGGGCG
ACACGGAAATGTTGAATACTCATACTCTTCCTTTTTCAATATTATTGAAGCATTTATCAGGGTTATTGTC
TCATGAGCGGATACATATTTGAATGTATTTAGAAAAATAAACAAATAGGGGTTCCGCGCACATTTCCCCG
AAAAGTGCCACCTGACGTCTAAGAAACCATTATTATCATGACATTAACCTATAAAAATAGGCGTATCACG
AGGCCCTTTCGTCTTCAC
Features (pLannotate 1.2.2; 13 found; start..end, strand, type, name):
     10..54      +  promoter       T5 promoter: bacteriophage T5 promoter for E. coli RNA polymerase, with embedded lac operator
     62..78      +  protein_bind   lac operator: The lac repressor binds to the lac operator to inhibit transcription in E. coli. This inhibition can be relieved by adding lactose or isopropyl-β-D-thiogalactopyranoside (IPTG). lac repressor encoded by lacI
    127..144     +  CDS            7xHis (fragment): 6xHis affinity tag
    151..2799    +  CDS            RPOL_BPT7: Experimental evidence at protein level: Swiss-Prot protein existence level 1. Highly processive DNA-dependent RNA polymerase that catalyzes the transcription of class II and class III viral genes. Recognizes a specific promoter sequence and enters first into an 'abortive phase' where very short transcripts are synthesized and released before proceeding to the processive transcription of long RNA chains. Unwinds the double-stranded DNA to expose the coding strand for templating. Participates in the initiation of viral DNA replication presumably by making primers accessible to the DNA polymerase
   2855..2949    +  terminator     lambda t0 terminator: transcription terminator from phage lambda
   2964..2992    +  promoter       cat promoter (fragment): promoter of the E. coli cat gene encoding chloramphenicol acetyltransferase
   2993..3649    +  CDS            cat: CAT_ECOLX - Experimental evidence at protein level: Swiss-Prot protein existence level 1. This enzyme is an effector of chloramphenicol resistance in bacteria. From Escherichia coli. This protein is used as a marker in many commonly used cloning vectors, such as pACYC184.
   3717..3803    +  terminator     rrnB T1 terminator: Escherichia coli rrnB; transcription terminator T1 from the E. coli rrnB gene
   3815..3856    +  CDS            rop (fragment): Rop protein, which maintains plasmids at low copy number; rop
   3958..4098    +  misc_feature   bom: basis of mobility region from pBR322
   4284..4872    -  rep_origin     ori: high-copy-number ColE1/pMB1/pBR322/pUC origin of replication
   5043..5903    -  CDS            AmpR: β-lactamase; bla; confers resistance to ampicillin, carbenicillin, and related antibiotics
   5904..6008    -  promoter       AmpR promoter: bla
