[The description below was written by a language model from this plasmid's Addgene catalogue record and pLannotate feature annotations shown in this document.]
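Description:
pQE30-His-T7RNAP is a bacterial expression plasmid built on the pQE30 backbone for producing His-tagged bacteriophage T7 RNA polymerase in E. coli. It is one of a set of plasmids encoding components of the PURE system, the cell-free translation system reconstituted from individually purified factors. The plasmid is about 6.1 kb. It replicates from a high-copy ColE1/pMB1-type origin and is selected with ampicillin through a β-lactamase gene driven by its own promoter. Other backbone features are a pBR322 bom region and a short remnant of rop.

The T7 RNA polymerase coding sequence (phage gene T7p07) sits directly downstream of a backbone-encoded N-terminal 6xHis tag, which allows the protein to be purified by metal-affinity chromatography. Transcription comes from the phage T5 promoter, which is recognised by the host E. coli RNA polymerase. This promoter has an embedded lac operator and is followed by a second one, so lac repressor keeps expression off until IPTG is added. No lacI gene is annotated on the plasmid, so the repressor would have to come from the host or from another plasmid. The lambda t0 terminator ends the expression unit. Downstream of it lie a fragment of the cat promoter, a chloramphenicol acetyltransferase coding sequence and the rrnB T1 terminator, an arrangement typical of pQE vectors, although chloramphenicol is not listed as a selection marker.

The cloning sites used for the insert are not recorded. The depositor notes that the promoter region may be prone to deletions, so clones should be checked by sequencing.
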