Addgene plasmid #124138: pQE30-His-T7RNAP
Purpose: Bacterial expression plasmid for PURE system components
Depositing lab: Sebastian Maerkl & Takuya Ueda. Depositing organization: The University of Tokyo. Publication: Cell-free translation reconstituted with purified components. Shimizu Y, Inoue A, Tomari Y, Suzuki T, Yokogawa T, Nishikawa K, Ueda T. Nat Biotechnol. 2001 Aug;19(8):751-5. doi: 10.1038/90802. PubMed 11479568.
Backbone
  Vector backbone: pQE30
  Vector type: Bacterial Expression
Growth in bacteria
  Bacterial resistance: Ampicillin, 100 μg/mL
  Growth temperature: 37°C
  Growth strain: NEB Stable ; JM109
  Copy number: High Copy
Gene/Insert
  Gene/Insert name: T7 RNA polymerase (alt name: T7 RNAP)
  Species: Enterobacteria phage T7
  Entrez Gene: T7p07 (a.k.a. T7p07)
  Tag / fusion protein: 6x-His (N terminal on backbone)
  Cloning method: Restriction Enzyme; 5′ cloning site Unknown (unknown if destroyed)
Terms and licenses: Academic/Nonprofit Terms; Industry Terms: Not Available to Industry
Depositor comments: This plasmid is provided in NEB Stable cells from Addgene; however, the depositor originally cloned this plasmid in JM109 cells. It is recommended to screen DNA preps from multiple colonies by Sanger sequencing, as this plasmid may be prone to deletions in the promoter region.
How to cite: pQE30-His-T7RNAP was a gift from Sebastian Maerkl & Takuya Ueda (Addgene plasmid # 124138 ; http://n2t.net/addgene:124138 ; RRID:Addgene_124138)
