>Addgene plasmid #124138 | pQE30-His-T7RNAP | addgene partial sequence | sequence record 375292 | pQE promoter (5' - CCCGAAAAGTGCCACCTG - 3')
GACATTAACCTATAAAAATAGGCGTATCACGAGGCCCTTTCGTCTTCACCTCGAGAAATCATAAAAAATT
TATTTGCTTTGTGAGCGGATAACAATTATAATAGATTCAATTGTGAGCGGATAACAATTTCACACAGAAT
TCATTAAAGAGGAGAAATTAACTATGAGAGGATCGCATCACCATCACCATCACGGATCCATGAACACGAT
TAACATCGCTAAGAACGACTTCTCTGACATCGAACTGGCTGCTATCCCGTTCAACACTCTGGCTGACCAT
TACGGTGAGCGTTTAGCTCGCGAACAGTTGGCCCTTGAGCATGAGTCTTACGAGATGGGTGAAGCACGCT
TCCGCAAGATGTTTGAGCGTCAACTTAAAGCTGGTGAGGTTGCGGATAACGCTGCCGCCAAGCCTCTCAT
CACTACCCTACTCCCTAAGATGATTGCACGCATCAACGACTGGTTTGAGGAAGTGAAAGCTAAGCGCGGC
AAGCGCCCGACAGCCTTCCAGTTCCTGCAAGAAATCAAGCCGGAAGCCGTAGCGTACATCACCATTAAGA
CCACTCTGGCTTGCCTAACCAGTGCTGACAATACAACCGTTCAGGCTGTAGCAAGCGCAATCGGTCGGGC
CATTGAGGACGAGGCTCGCTTCGGTCGTATCCGTGACCTTGAAGCTAAGCACTTCAAGAAAAACGTTGAG
GAACAACTCAACAAGCGCGTAGGGCACGTCTACAAGAAAGCATTTATGCAAGTTGTCGAGGCTGACATGC
TCTCTAAGGGTCTACTCGGTGGCGAGGCGTGGTCTTCGTGGCATAAGGAAGACTCTATTCATGTAGGAGT
ACGCTGCATCGAGATGCTCATTGAGTCAACCGGAATGGTTAGCTTACACCGCCAAAATGCTGGCGTAGTA
GGTCA
